Addgene plasmid #147072: pAc5.1B-lambdaN-HA-DmPiwi_O
Purpose: Insect Expression of DmPiwi
Depositing lab: Elisa Izaurralde. Depositing organization: Max Planck Institute for Developmental Biology.
Backbone
  Vector backbone: Unknown
  Vector type: Insect Expression
Growth in bacteria
  Bacterial resistance: Ampicillin, 100 μg/mL
  Growth temperature: 37°C
  Growth strain: DH5alpha
  Copy number: Low Copy
Gene/Insert
  Gene/Insert name: DmPiwi
  Species: D. melanogaster (fly)
  Mutation: first 42 AA missing and two non silent mutations L339V and T840A compared to the sequence given by NCBI:BT011138.1
  Entrez Gene: piwi (a.k.a. Dmel_CG6122, CG6122, Dmel\CG6122, PIWI, Piwi)
  Cloning method: Unknown
Terms and licenses: Academic/Nonprofit Terms; Industry Terms: Not Available to Industry
Depositor comments: Plasmids from this collection were made available to the research community and donated after the lab closed. Please note that the sequence provided by the depositing laboratory may be theoretical/predicted or based on Sanger sequencing results. There may be discrepancies between sequencing results obtained by Addgene and the depositor sequence. If an Addgene verified sequence is not available, please contact before placing your order to request that our lab fully sequence the plasmid.
How to cite: pAc5.1B-lambdaN-HA-DmPiwi_O was a gift from Elisa Izaurralde (Addgene plasmid # 147072 ; http://n2t.net/addgene:147072 ; RRID:Addgene_147072)
