[The description below was written by a language model from this plasmid's Addgene catalogue record and pLannotate feature annotations shown in this document.]
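Description:
pAc5.1B-lambdaN-HA-DmPiwi_O is an insect expression plasmid of about 7.9 kb for producing a tagged form of Drosophila melanogaster Piwi in cultured fly cells. The catalogue lists the backbone as unknown, although the name and annotated features point to a pAc5.1-type vector. Expression is driven by the constitutive D. melanogaster actin 5C (Ac5) promoter, and an SV40 polyadenylation signal is annotated downstream of the coding region, on the opposite strand to the insert. In bacteria the plasmid is maintained through a ColE1/pUC-type origin and selected with ampicillin via the β-lactamase gene and its own promoter. The record lists it as low copy even though the origin is annotated as a high-copy type. Short fragments of a tetracycline resistance gene and SV40 large T antigen are also detected; these appear to be non-functional backbone remnants.

The open reading frame begins with a short fragment of the bacteriophage lambda N protein, followed by an HA epitope (annotated as a partial match to a 3xHA tag) and then the piwi coding sequence. The lambdaN peptide binds boxB RNA hairpins, so fusions of this kind are commonly used in tethering assays, where a protein is recruited to a boxB-containing reporter transcript to test its effect on that RNA; the record itself states only insect expression of DmPiwi as the purpose. HA allows detection or immunoprecipitation. A vector-derived V5 tag lies downstream of the insert, but the record does not say whether it is in frame or preceded by a stop codon. Relative to the cited reference sequence, the Piwi insert lacks the first 42 amino acids and carries two substitutions, L339V and T840A. The depositor cautions that the supplied sequence may be theoretical or based on Sanger reads.
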