Features (pLannotate 1.2.2; 11 found; start..end, strand, type, name):
     56..2568    +  promoter       Ac5 promoter: Drosophila melanogaster actin 5C promoter
   2588..2653    +  CDS            N (fragment): REGN_LAMBD - Experimental evidence at protein level: Swiss-Prot protein existence level 1. Plays a role as a transcriptional antitermination factor that allows the virus to initiate its lytic phase. Activates expression of the delayed viral early genes by modifying host RNA polymerase (RNAP) into a form that is resistant to termination signals. This antitermination function requires the host NusA protein which serves to stabilize the interaction between antitermination protein N and host RNA polymerase. From Escherichia phage lambda (Bacteriophage lambda).
   2678..2704    +  CDS            3xHA (fragment): three tandem HA epitope tags
   2723..5167    +  CDS            piwi: PIWI_DROME - Experimental evidence at protein level: Swiss-Prot protein existence level 1. Acts via the piwi-interacting RNA (piRNA) metabolic process, which mediates the repression of transposable elements during meiosis by forming complexes composed of piRNAs and Piwi proteins and governs the methylation and subsequent repression of transposons (PubMed:26808625, PubMed:15817569, PubMed:17346786). Directly binds piRNAs, a class of 24 to 30 nucleotide RNAs that are generated by a Dicer-independent mechanism and are primarily derived from transposons and other repeated sequence elements (PubMed
   5206..5247    +  CDS            V5 tag: epitope tag from simian virus 5
   5347..5481    -  polyA_signal   SV40 poly(A) signal: SV40 polyadenylation signal
   5504..5588    -  CDS            large T antigen (fragment): large T antigen from SV40 (simian virus 40)
   5589..6059    +  CDS            TcR (fragment): tetracycline efflux protein; tet; confers resistance to tetracycline
   6103..6691    -  rep_origin     ori: high-copy-number ColE1/pMB1/pBR322/pUC origin of replication
   6862..7722    -  CDS            AmpR: β-lactamase; bla; confers resistance to ampicillin, carbenicillin, and related antibiotics
   7723..7827    -  promoter       AmpR promoter: bla
>Addgene plasmid #147072 | pAc5.1B-lambdaN-HA-DmPiwi_O | depositor full sequence | sequence record 289519 | Full Sequence
CTTCAAGGAATTAATTCTATATTCTAAAAACACAAATGATACTTCTAAAAAAAATCATGAATGGCATCAA
CTCTGAATCAAATCTTTGCAGATGCACCTACTTCTCATTTCCACTGTCACATCATTTTTCCAGATCTCGC
TGCCTGTTATGTGGCCCACAAACCAAGACACGTTTTATGGCCATTAAAGCTGGCTGATCGTCGCCAAACA
CCAAATACATATCAATATGTACATTCGAGAAAGAAGCGATCAAAGAAGCGTCTTCGGGCGAGTAGGAGAA
TGCGGAGGAGAAGGAGAACGAGCTGATCTAGTATCTCTCCACAATCCAATGCCAACTGACCAACTGGCCA
TATTCGGAGCAATTTGAAGCCAATTTCCATCGCCTGGCGATCGCTCCATTCTTGGCTATATGTTTTTCAC
CGTTCCCGGGGCCATTTTCAAAGACTCGTCGGTAAGATAAGATTGTGTCACTCGCTGTCTCTCTTCATTT
GTCGAAGAATGCTGAGGAATTTCGCGATGACGTCGGCGAGTATTTTGAAGAATGAGAATAATTTGTATTT
ATACGAAAATCAGTTAGTGGAATTTTCTACAAAAACATGTTATCTATAGATAATTTTGTTGCAAAATATG
TTGACTATGACAAAGATTGTATGTATATACCTTTAATGTATTCTCATTTTCTTATGTATTTATAATGGCA
ATGATGATACTGATGATATTTTAAGATGATGCCAGACCACAGGCTGATTTCTGCGTCTTTTGCCGAACGC
AGTGCATGTGCGGTTGTTGTTTTTTGGAATAGTTTCAATTTTCGGACTGTCCGCTTTGATTTCAGTTTCT
TGGCTTATTCAAAAAGCAAAGTAAAGCCAAAAAAGCGAGATGGCAATACCAAATGCGGCAAAACGGTAGT
GGAAGGAAAGGGGTGCGGGGCAGCGGAAGGAAGGGTGGGGCGGGGCGTGGCGGGGTCTGTGGCTGGGCGC
GACGTCACCGACGTTGGAGCCACTCCTTTGACCATGTGTGCGTGTGTGTATTATTCGTGTCTCGCCACTC
GCCGGTTGTTTTTTTCTTTTTATCTCGCTCTCTCTAGCGCCATCTCGTACGCATGCTCAACGCACCGCAT
GTTGCCGTGTCCTTTATGCGTCATTTTGGCTCGAAATAGGCAATTATTTAAACAAAGATTAGTCAACGAA
AACGCTAAAATAAATAAGTCTACAATATGGTTACTTATTGCCATGTGTGTGCAGCCAACGATAGCAACAA
AAGCAACAACACAGTGGCTTTCCCTCTTTCACTTTTTGTTTGCAAGCGCGTGCGAGCAAGACGGCACGAC
CGGCAAACGCAATTACGCTGACAAAGAGCAGACGAAGTTTTGGCCGAAAAACATCAAGGCGCCTGATACG
AATGCATTTGCAATAACAATTGCGATATTTAATATTGTTTATGAAGCTGTTTGACTTCAAAACACACAAA
AAAAAAAATAAAACAAATTATTTGAAAGAGAATTAGGAATCGGACAGCTTATCGTTACGGGCTAACAGCA
CACCGAGACGAAATAGCTTACCTGACGTCACAGCCTCTGGAAGAACTGCCGCCAAGCAGAGAGAGAGAGA
AAAAGAGGGAGAGCAGCTTAGACCGCATGTGCTTGTGTGTGAGGCGTCTCTCTCTTCGTCTCCTGTTTGC
GCAAACGCATAGACTGCACTGAGAAAATCGATTACCTATTTTTTATGAATGAATATTTGCACTATTACTA
TTCAAAACTATTAAGATAGCAATCACATTCAATAGCCAAATACTATACCACCTGAGCGATGCAACGAAAT
GATCAATTTGAGCAAAAATGCTGCATATTTAGGACGGCATCATTATAGAAATGCTTCTTGCTGTGTACTT
TTCTCTCGTCTGGCAGCTGTTTCGCCGTTATTGTTAAAACCGGCTTAAGTTAGGTGTGTTTTCTACGACT
AGTGATGCCCCTACTAGAAGATGTGTGTTGCACAAATGTCCCTGAATAACCAATTTGAAGTGCAGATAGC
AGTAAACGTAAGCTAATATGAATATTATTTAACTGTAATGTTTTAATATCGCTGGACATTACTAATAAAC
CCACTATAAACACATGTACATATGTATGTTTTGGCATACAATGAGTAGTTGGGGAAAAAATGTGTAAAAG
CACCGTGACCATCACAGCATAAAGATAACCAGCTGAAGTATCGAATATGAGTAACCCCCAAATTGAATCA
CATGCCGCAACTGATAGGACCCATGGAAGTACACTCTTCATGGCGATATACAAGACACACACAAGCACGA
ACACCCAGTTGCGGAGGAAATTCTCCGTAAATGAAAACCCAATCGGCGAACAATTCATACCCATATATGG
TAAAAGTTTTGAACGCGACTTGAGAGCGGAGAGCATTGCGGCTGATAAGGTTTTAGCGCTAAGCGGGCTT
TATAAAACGGGCTGCGGGACCAGTTTTCATATCACTACCGTTTGAGTTCTTGTGCTGTGTGGATACTCCT
CCCGACACAAAGCCGCTCCATCAGCCAGCAGTCGTCTAATCCAGAGACCCCGGATCGGGGTACCAACATG
GACGCACAAACACGACGACGTGAGCGTCGCGCTGAGAAACAAGCTCAATGGAAAGCTGCAAACGGTGGAT
CTCCTCCACATATGGCTTACCCATACGATGTTCCAGATTACGCTCCTCCAAGCTTCATGCAGCGGGTGAA
AGTATTCAGAGGATCTTCATCAGGTGACCCGAGAGCGGATCCTCGTATAGAGGCTTCAAGAGAGAGAGGA
GCTCTCGAGGAAGCTCCCAGGCGTGAAGGTGGCCCGCCAGAGCGAAAGCCGTGGGGTGACCAATATGATT
ACCTGGATACCCGTCCGGTTGAGCTGGTATCCAAGAAGGGAACCGATGGCGTCCCGGTCATGCTGCAGAC
GAACTTTTTTCGATTAAAAACCAAGCCGGAATGGCGGATCGTTCATTATCACGTGGAGTTTGTGCCGACC
ATCGAGAATCCTCGTGTCCGTATGGGAGTTTTGTCCAATCATGCTAACCTTCTGGGATCAGGCTATCTAT
TCGACGGACTGCAACTGTTCACCACCAGGAAATTCGAGCAGGAAATCACGGTGCTCAGCGGAAAGTCGAA
GCTGGACATTGAATACAAGATATCCATAAAGTTCGTTGGATTCATATCGTGTGCTGAGCCCCGCTTTTTG
CAAGTCTTAAATCTAATATTGCGCCGCTCGATGAAGGGCCTAAATTTGGAATTAGTTGGCCGTAATCTCT
TTGATCCCCGAGCTAAGATCGAAATAAGGGAGTTCAAAATGGAGCTATGGCCGGGCTATGAGACATCGAT
TCGTCAGCACGAAAAAGATATTTTATTGGGCACCGAAATAACTCACAAAGTTATGCGCACCGAGACGATC
TACGACATAATGCGACGTTGCTCACACAATCCGGCTCGTCATCAGGACGAAGTACGGGTAAATGTTTTGG
ACTTGATTGTCCTTACGGATTACAATAACAGAACTTATCGTATCAATGATGTCGACTTTGGACAAACTCC
GAAATCAACATTCAGTTGCAAGGGTAGAGATATCAGTTTCGTGGAATACTATCTCACTAAATATAATATA
CGCATTCGCGACCACAATCAGCCGCTGCTGATTTCCAAAAATAGGGACAAGGCTCTAAAAACTAACGCTA
GCGAATTAGTGGTACTAATTCCTGAGCTCTGCCGAGTGACTGGGCTCAATGCCGAGATGCGCTCAAACTT
TCAGCTTATGCGTGCCATGAGCAGTTATACGCGAATGAACCCCAAACAACGCACTGATCGATTGCGCGCT
TTTAACCACCGTTTACAAAACACTCCAGAAAGTGTGAAGGTCTTGAGAGACTGGAACATGGAACTGGACA
AGAACGTCACAGAAGTACAAGGCCGGATAATTGGACAGCAGAACATCGTGTTTCATAATGGAAAGGTTCC
TGCTGGAGAAAACGCTGATTGGCAAAGGCACTTCAGAGACCAAAGGATGCTTACCACTCCGAGCGATGGC
CTCGATCGTTGGGCTGTCATTGCGCCGCAAAGGAATTCCCATGAACTCCGAACTCTACTTGACTCTTTGT
ATAGAGCAGCTAGTGGAATGGGTCTTAGAATTCGAAGCCCCCAGGAATTCATAATTTATGATGATCGCAC
TGGAACTTATGTGAGAGCAATGGATGATTGTGTGCGCTCGGATCCCAAACTTATATTATGCCTCGTACCC
AATGATAACGCCGAAAGATACTCATCAATTAAAAAGAGAGGATACGTTGACAGGGCGGTGCCAACTCAAG
TTGTGACCCTTAAAACGACCAAGAACCGTAGCCTTATGAGCATTGCCACCAAAATAGCAATTCAACTGAA
TTGCAAGTTGGGATATACACCCTGGATGATCGAACTACCCTTGTCCGGACTGATGACAATTGGCTTTGAC
ATTGCGAAGAGCACACGAGATCGGAAGAGGGCCTACGGAGCATTGATTGCCTCAATGGATCTACAGCAAA
ACTCCACGTACTTCAGCACAGTCACGGAGTGCAGCGCCTTTGATGTGCTCGCTAACACCCTTTGGCCGAT
GATAGCAAAGGCCCTGCGCCAATATCAACATGAGCATAGGAAGCTGCCATCTCGAATCGTATTTTATCGA
GACGGTGTGAGCTCCGGCTCTCTAAAGCAGCTTTTTGAATTTGAAGTCAAGGACATCATTGAGAAGTTGA
AAACTGAATACGCCCGCGTCCAGCTAAGCCCACCGCAATTAGCTTATATTGTGGTAACCAGATCCATGAA
CACGCGCTTCTTTCTCAACGGACAAAATCCTCCGCCTGGTACTATAGTTGATGACGTTATAACTCTGCCC
GAGAGATACGACTTTTATCTGGTCTCGCAACAAGTTCGTCAGGGTACAGTGTCGCCGACCAGCTACAATG
TTCTTTATAGCAGCATGGGTCTCTCACCGGAGAAAATGCAAAAACTTACGTACAAGATGTGCCACTTGTA
CTACAATTGGTCGGGCACCACACGAGTGCCAGCAGTTTGCCAGTACGCTAAGAAGTTAGCTACACTCGTG
GGTGCGAACTTGCACTCTATTCCGCAAAACGCGCTCGAAAAGAAGTTTTATTATCTATAAGCGGCCGCTC
GAGTCTAGAGGGCCCGCGGTTCGAAGGTAAGCCTATCCCTAACCCTCTCCTCGGTCTCGATTCTACGCGT
ACCGGTCATCATCACCATCACCATTGAGTTTAAACCCGCTGATCAGCCTCGACTGTGCCTTCTAAGGCCT
GAGCTCGCTGATCAGCCTCGATCGAGGATCCAGACATGATAAGATACATTGATGAGTTTGGACAAACCAC
AACTAGAATGCAGTGAAAAAAATGCTTTATTTGTGAAATTTGTGATGCTATTGCTTTATTTGTAACCATT
ATAAGCTGCAATAAACAAGTTAACAACAACAATTGCATTCATTTTATGTTTCAGGTTCAGGGGGAGGTGT
GGGAGGTTTTTTAAAGCAAGTAAAACCTCTACAAATGTGGTATGGCTGATTATGATCAGTCGACCGATGC
CCTTGAGAGCCTTCAACCCAGTCAGCTCCTTCCGGTGGGCGCGGGGCATGACTATCGTCGCCGCACTTAT
GACTGTCTTCTTTATCATGCAACTCGTAGGACAGGTGCCGGCAGCGCTCTGGGTCATTTTCGGCGAGGAC
CGCTTTCGCTGGAGCGCGACGATGATCGGCCTGTCGCTTGCGGTATTCGGAATCTTGCACGCCCTCGCTC
AAGCCTTCGTCACTGGTCCCGCCACCAAACGTTTCGGCGAGAAGCAGGCCATTATCGCCGGCATGGCGGC
CGACGCGCTGGGCTACGTCTTGCTGGCGTTCGCGACGCGAGGCTGGATGGCCTTCCCCATTATGATTCTT
CTCGCTTCCGGCGGCATCGGGATGCCCGCGTTGCAGGCCATGCTGTCCAGGCAGGTAGATGACGACCATC
AGGGACAGCTTCAAGGATCGCTCGCGGCTCTTACCAGCCAGCAAAAGGCCAGGAACCGTAAAAAGGCCGC
GTTGCTGGCGTTTTTCCATAGGCTCCGCCCCCCTGACGAGCATCACAAAAATCGACGCTCAAGTCAGAGG
TGGCGAAACCCGACAGGACTATAAAGATACCAGGCGTTTCCCCCTGGAAGCTCCCTCGTGCGCTCTCCTG
TTCCGACCCTGCCGCTTACCGGATACCTGTCCGCCTTTCTCCCTTCGGGAAGCGTGGCGCTTTCTCAATG
CTCACGCTGTAGGTATCTCAGTTCGGTGTAGGTCGTTCGCTCCAAGCTGGGCTGTGTGCACGAACCCCCC
GTTCAGCCCGACCGCTGCGCCTTATCCGGTAACTATCGTCTTGAGTCCAACCCGGTAAGACACGACTTAT
CGCCACTGGCAGCAGCCACTGGTAACAGGATTAGCAGAGCGAGGTATGTAGGCGGTGCTACAGAGTTCTT
GAAGTGGTGGCCTAACTACGGCTACACTAGAAGGACAGTATTTGGTATCTGCGCTCTGCTGAAGCCAGTT
ACCTTCGGAAAAAGAGTTGGTAGCTCTTGATCCGGCAAACAAACCACCGCTGGTAGCGGTGGTTTTTTTG
TTTGCAAGCAGCAGATTACGCGCAGAAAAAAAGGATCTCAAGAAGATCCTTTGATCTTTTCTACGGGGTC
TGACGCTCAGTGGAACGAAAACTCACGTTAAGGGATTTTGGTCATGAGATTATCAAAAAGGATCTTCACC
TAGATCCTTTTAAATTAAAAATGAAGTTTTAAATCAATCTAAAGTATATATGAGTAAACTTGGTCTGACA
GTTACCAATGCTTAATCAGTGAGGCACCTATCTCAGCGATCTGTCTATTTCGTTCATCCATAGTTGCCTG
ACTCCCCGTCGTGTAGATAACTACGATACGGGAGGGCTTACCATCTGGCCCCAGTGCTGCAATGATACCG
CGAGACCCACGCTCACCGGCTCCAGATTTATCAGCAATAAACCAGCCAGCCGGAAGGGCCGAGCGCAGAA
GTGGTCCTGCAACTTTATCCGCCTCCATCCAGTCTATTAATTGTTGCCGGGAAGCTAGAGTAAGTAGTTC
GCCAGTTAATAGTTTGCGCAACGTTGTTGCCATTGCTGCAGGCATCGTGGTGTCACGCTCGTCGTTTGGT
ATGGCTTCATTCAGCTCCGGTTCCCAACGATCAAGGCGAGTTACATGATCCCCCATGTTGTGCAAAAAAG
CGGTTAGCTCCTTCGGTCCTCCGATCGTTGTCAGAAGTAAGTTGGCCGCAGTGTTATCACTCATGGTTAT
GGCAGCACTGCATAATTCTCTTACTGTCATGCCATCCGTAAGATGCTTTTCTGTGACTGGTGAGTACTCA
ACCAAGTCATTCTGAGAATAGTGTATGCGGCGACCGAGTTGCTCTTGCCCGGCGTCAACACGGGATAATA
CCGCGCCACATAGCAGAACTTTAAAAGTGCTCATCATTGGAAAACGTTCTTCGGGGCGAAAACTCTCAAG
GATCTTACCGCTGTTGAGATCCAGTTCGATGTAACCCACTCGTGCACCCAACTGATCTTCAGCATCTTTT
ACTTTCACCAGCGTTTCTGGGTGAGCAAAAACAGGAAGGCAAAATGCCGCAAAAAAGGGAATAAGGGCGA
CACGGAAATGTTGAATACTCATACTCTTCCTTTTTCAATATTATTGAAGCATTTATCAGGGTTATTGTCT
CATGAGCGGATACATATTTGAATGTATTTAGAAAAATAAACAAATAGGGGTTCCGCGCACATTTCCCCGA
AAAGTGCCACCTGACGTCTAAGAAACCATTATTATCATGACATTAACCTATAAAAATAGGCGTATCACGA
GGCCCTTTCGT
